>Addgene plasmid #91679 | pPN150 | addgene full sequence | sequence record 180482 | Addgene NGS Result
GAGGGCCTATTTCCCATGATTCCTTCATATTTGCATATACGATACAAGGCTGTTAGAGAGATAATTGGAA
TTAATTTGACTGTAAACACAAAGATATTAGTACAAAATACGTGACGTAGAAAGTAATAATTTCTTGGGTA
GTTTGCAGTTTTAAAATTATGTTTTAAAATGGACTATCATATGCTTACCGTAACTTGAAAGTATTTCGAT
TTCTTGGCTTTATATATCTTGTGGAAAGGACGAAACACCGGGAGGTTGCACGGATCGACCGTTTTAGAGC
TAGAAATAGCAAGTTAAAATAAGGCTAGTCCGTTATCAACTTGAAAAAGTGGCACCGAGTCGGTGCTTTT
TTAAGCTTGGCGTAATCATGGTCATAGCTGTTTCCTGTGTGAAATTGTTATCCGCTCACAATTCCACACA
ACATACGAGCCGGAAGCATAAAGTGTAAAGCCTGGGGTGCCTAATGAGTGAGCTAACTCACATTAATTGC
GTTGCGCTCACTGCCCGCTTTCCAGTCGGGAAACCTGTCGTGCCAGCTGCATTAATGAATCGGCCAACGC
GCGGGGAGAGGCGGTTTGCGTATTGGGCGCTCTTCCGCTTCCTCGCTCACTGACTCGCTGCGCTCGGTCG
TTCGGCTGCGGCGAGCGGTATCAGCTCACTCAAAGGCGGTAATACGGTTATCCACAGAATCAGGGGATAA
CGCAGGAAAGAACATGTGAGCAAAAGGCCAGCAAAAGGCCAGGAACCGTAAAAAGGCCGCGTTGCTGGCG
TTTTTCCATAGGCTCCGCCCCCCTGACGAGCATCACAAAAATCGACGCTCAAGTCAGAGGTGGCGAAACC
CGACAGGACTATAAAGATACCAGGCGTTTCCCCCTGGAAGCTCCCTCGTGCGCTCTCCTGTTCCGACCCT
GCCGCTTACCGGATACCTGTCCGCCTTTCTCCCTTCGGGAAGCGTGGCGCTTTCTCATAGCTCACGCTGT
AGGTATCTCAGTTCGGTGTAGGTCGTTCGCTCCAAGCTGGGCTGTGTGCACGAACCCCCCGTTCAGCCCG
ACCGCTGCGCCTTATCCGGTAACTATCGTCTTGAGTCCAACCCGGTAAGACACGACTTATCGCCACTGGC
AGCAGCCACTGGTAACAGGATTAGCAGAGCGAGGTATGTAGGCGGTGCTACAGAGTTCTTGAAGTGGTGG
CCTAACTACGGCTACACTAGAAGAACAGTATTTGGTATCTGCGCTCTGCTGAAGCCAGTTACCTTCGGAA
AAAGAGTTGGTAGCTCTTGATCCGGCAAACAAACCACCGCTGGTAGCGGTGGTTTTTTTGTTTGCAAGCA
GCAGATTACGCGCAGAAAAAAAGGATCTCAAGAAGATCCTTTGATCTTTTCTACGGGGTCTGACGCTCAG
TGGAACGAAAACTCACGTTAAGGGATTTTGGTCATGAGATTATCAAAAAGGATCTTCACCTAGATCCTTT
TAAATTAAAAATGAAGTTTTAAATCAATCTAAAGTATATATGAGTAAACTTGGTCTGACAGTTACCAATG
CTTAATCAGTGAGGCACCTATCTCAGCGATCTGTCTATTTCGTTCATCCATAGTTGCCTGACTCCCCGTC
GTGTAGATAACTACGATACGGGAGGGCTTACCATCTGGCCCCAGTGCTGCAATGATACCGCGAGACCCAC
GCTCACCGGCTCCAGATTTATCAGCAATAAACCAGCCAGCCGGAAGGGCCGAGCGCAGAAGTGGTCCTGC
AACTTTATCCGCCTCCATCCAGTCTATTAATTGTTGCCGGGAAGCTAGAGTAAGTAGTTCGCCAGTTAAT
AGTTTGCGCAACGTTGTTGCCATTGCTACAGGCATCGTGGTGTCACGCTCGTCGTTTGGTATGGCTTCAT
TCAGCTCCGGTTCCCAACGATCAAGGCGAGTTACATGATCCCCCATGTTGTGCAAAAAAGCGGTTAGCTC
CTTCGGTCCTCCGATCGTTGTCAGAAGTAAGTTGGCCGCAGTGTTATCACTCATGGTTATGGCAGCACTG
CATAATTCTCTTACTGTCATGCCATCCGTAAGATGCTTTTCTGTGACTGGTGAGTACTCAACCAAGTCAT
TCTGAGAATAGTGTATGCGGCGACCGAGTTGCTCTTGCCCGGCGTCAATACGGGATAATACCGCGCCACA
TAGCAGAACTTTAAAAGTGCTCATCATTGGAAAACGTTCTTCGGGGCGAAAACTCTCAAGGATCTTACCG
CTGTTGAGATCCAGTTCGATGTAACCCACTCGTGCACCCAACTGATCTTCAGCATCTTTTACTTTCACCA
GCGTTTCTGGGTGAGCAAAAACAGGAAGGCAAAATGCCGCAAAAAAGGGAATAAGGGCGACACGGAAATG
TTGAATACTCATACTCTTCCTTTTTCAATATTATTGAAGCATTTATCAGGGTTATTGTCTCATGAGCGGA
TACATATTTGAATGTATTTAGAAAAATAAACAAATAGGGGTTCCGCGCACATTTCCCCGAAAAGTGCCAC
CTGACGTCTAAGAAACCATTATTATCATGACATTAACCTATAAAAATAGGCGTATCACGAGGCCCTTTCG
TCTCGCGCGTTTCGGTGATGACGGTGAAAACCTCTGACACATGCAGCTCCCGGAGACGGTCACAGCTTGT
CTGTAAGCGGATGCCGGGAGCAGACAAGCCCGTCAGGGCGCGTCAGCGGGTGTTGGCGGGTGTCGGGGCT
GGCTTAACTATGCGGCATCAGAGCAGATTGTACTGAGAGTGCACCATATGCGGTGTGAAATACCGCACAG
ATGCGTAAGGAGAAAATACCGCATCAGGCGCCATTCGCCATTCAGGCTGCGCAACTGTTGGGAAGGGCGA
TCGGTGCGGGCCTCTTCGCTATTACGCCAGCTGGCGAAAGGGGGATGTGCTGCAAGGCGATTAAGTTGGG
TAACGCCAGGGTTTTCCCAGTCACGACGTTGTAAAACGACGGCCAGTGAATTCGAGCTCGGTACCCGGGG
ATCCGTTAATTAA
Features (pLannotate 1.2.2; 13 found; start..end, strand, type, name):
      1..241     +  promoter       U6 promoter: RNA polymerase III promoter for human U6 snRNA
    271..346     +  misc_RNA       gRNA scaffold: guide RNA scaffold for the Streptococcus pyogenes CRISPR/Cas9 system
    395..411     -  protein_bind   lac operator: The lac repressor binds to the lac operator to inhibit transcription in E. coli. This inhibition can be relieved by adding lactose or isopropyl-β-D-thiogalactopyranoside (IPTG). lac repressor encoded by lacI
    419..449     -  promoter       lac promoter: promoter for the E. coli lac operon
    464..485     -  protein_bind   CAP binding site: CAP binding activates transcription in the presence of cAMP. E. coli catabolite activator protein
    498..590     -  CDS            lacI (fragment): lac repressor; lacI; The lac repressor binds to the lac operator to inhibit transcription in E. coli. This inhibition can be relieved by adding lactose or isopropyl-β-D-thiogalactopyranoside (IPTG).
    773..1361    -  rep_origin     ori: high-copy-number ColE1/pMB1/pBR322/pUC origin of replication
   1532..2392    -  CDS            AmpR: β-lactamase; bla; confers resistance to ampicillin, carbenicillin, and related antibiotics
   2393..2497    -  promoter       AmpR promoter: bla
   2592..2627    +  CDS            rop (fragment): Rop protein, which maintains plasmids at low copy number; rop
   2729..2828    +  misc_feature   bom (fragment): basis of mobility region from pBR322
   2834..2991    -  CDS            lacZα (fragment): LacZα fragment of β-galactosidase; lacZ fragment
   2988..3014    +  misc_feature   MCS (fragment): pUC18/19 multiple cloning site
