[The description below was written by a language model from this plasmid's Addgene catalogue record and pLannotate feature annotations shown in this document.]
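Description:
pPN150 is a small (about 3.0 kb) CRISPR guide RNA expression plasmid built on a pUC19 backbone carrying a human U6 promoter. It is propagated in E. coli as a high-copy plasmid through the ColE1/pUC-type origin of replication and selected with ampicillin through the β-lactamase (AmpR) gene and its native promoter. The rest of the backbone consists of pUC19 remnants that play no part in the plasmid's function: the lac promoter, operator and CAP binding site, fragments of lacZα and the multiple cloning site, and short annotated fragments of lacI, rop and bom.

The payload is a single-guide RNA cassette. The RNA polymerase III U6 promoter sits immediately upstream of a roughly 20-nucleotide spacer targeting human TSNARE1, and this spacer is fused to the Streptococcus pyogenes Cas9 gRNA scaffold. The spacer was inserted between two BbsI sites, which were destroyed during cloning. The feature table does not annotate the spacer itself, but the gap between the U6 promoter and the scaffold matches its expected position.

The plasmid encodes no Cas9, no mammalian selection marker and no reporter, so the nuclease must be supplied separately, for example from a co-delivered plasmid or a Cas9-expressing cell line. According to the record, the construct expresses an sgRNA against TSNARE1. The associated publication describes a scaled framework for CRISPR editing of human pluripotent stem cells to study genes linked to psychiatric disease.
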