Addgene plasmid #91679: pPN150
Purpose: Express sgRNA targeting human TSNARE1
Depositing lab: Lindy Barrett. Depositing organization: Broad Institute. Publication: A Scaled Framework for CRISPR Editing of Human Pluripotent Stem Cells to Study Psychiatric Disease. Hazelbaker DZ, Beccard A, Bara AM, Dabkowski N, Messana A, Mazzucato P, Lam D, Manning D, Eggan K, Barrett LE. Stem Cell Reports. 2017 Oct 10;9(4):1315-1327. doi: 10.1016/j.stemcr.2017.09.006. PubMed 29020615.
Backbone
  Vector backbone: pUC19-U6 promoter
  Vector type: CRISPR
Growth in bacteria
  Bacterial resistance: Ampicillin, 100 μg/mL
  Growth temperature: 37°C
  Growth strain: DH5alpha
  Copy number: High Copy
Gene/Insert
  Gene/Insert name: TSNARE1 (alt name: NM_145003.4)
  gRNA/shRNA sequence: GGAGGTTGCACGGATCGACC
  Species: H. sapiens (human)
  Insert size (bp): 21
  Entrez Gene: TSNARE1
  Promoter: U6
  Cloning method: Restriction Enzyme; 5′ cloning site BbsI (destroyed during cloning); 3′ cloning site BbsI (destroyed during cloning)
  Sequencing primers: 5′ M13F (-21)
Terms and licenses: Academic/Nonprofit Terms; Industry Terms: Not Available to Industry
How to cite: pPN150 was a gift from Lindy Barrett (Addgene plasmid # 91679 ; http://n2t.net/addgene:91679 ; RRID:Addgene_91679)
